Addgene plasmid #26661: pGEM-3z/611
Purpose: (Empty Backbone)
Depositing lab: Jonathan Widom. Depositing organization: Northwestern University. Publication: New DNA sequence rules for high affinity binding to histone octamer and sequence-directed nucleosome positioning. Lowary PT, Widom J. J Mol Biol. 1998 Feb 13. 276(1):19-42. 10.1006/jmbi.1997.1494 PubMed 9514715.
Backbone
  Vector backbone: pGEM-3Z
  Backbone manufacturer: Promega
  Backbone size (bp): 2743
  Vector type: Bacterial Expression
Growth in bacteria
  Bacterial resistance: Ampicillin, 100 μg/mL
  Growth temperature: 37°C
  Growth strain: DH5alpha
  Copy number: High Copy
Gene/Insert
  Gene/Insert name: None
  Cloning method: Restriction Enzyme; 5′ cloning site HincII (unknown if destroyed); 3′ cloning site HincII (unknown if destroyed)
  Sequencing primers: 5′ T7; 3′ SP6
Terms and licenses: Academic/Nonprofit Terms; Industry Terms: Not Available to Industry
Depositor comments: This plasmid contains a 147 bp nucleosome positioning sequence and is referred to as clone"611". Please note that there may be discrepancies between Addgene's sequencing results and the depositor's sequence. Potential discrepancies are not a concern according to the depositing scientist because the clones were selected for their ability to bind to histone octamer, not for their specific sequence.
How to cite: pGEM-3z/611 was a gift from Jonathan Widom (Addgene plasmid # 26661 ; http://n2t.net/addgene:26661 ; RRID:Addgene_26661)
