[The description below was written by a language model from this plasmid's Addgene catalogue record.]
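Description:
pGEM-3z/611 is a small, high-copy bacterial plasmid built on the commercial pGEM-3Z cloning vector (2743 bp backbone), propagated in E. coli under ampicillin selection. Although the catalogue entry lists it as an empty backbone with no named gene or insert, the depositor comments make clear that it carries a 147 bp nucleosome positioning sequence, designated clone "611". This fragment was placed into the HincII site of the polylinker by restriction cloning, and the record does not say whether the flanking HincII sites survived. T7 and SP6 are given as the 5′ and 3′ sequencing primers, consistent with the opposing phage promoters that flank the multiple cloning site in pGEM-type vectors. Here they serve as sequencing handles, since nothing in the record indicates that the insert is meant to be expressed.

The payload is not a coding sequence but a DNA element chosen for how it behaves with histones. The associated work concerns sequence rules for high-affinity binding to the histone octamer and sequence-directed nucleosome positioning, and the clones from it were selected for octamer binding rather than for a defined sequence. For that reason the depositor notes that differences between the repository's sequencing results and the originally reported sequence may exist and are not considered a concern. The plasmid functions mainly as a stable, amplifiable source of the 147 bp positioning fragment, a length matching the DNA wrapped in a nucleosome core particle. Plausible uses include in vitro nucleosome reconstitution and studies of histone–DNA affinity and positioning, though the record does not spell out specific applications. No feature table was supplied, so individual backbone elements cannot be confirmed beyond the catalogue fields.
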