>Addgene plasmid #26661 | pGEM-3z/611 | addgene partial sequence | sequence record 32895 | 26661 with M13pUC-fwd
CTATGGGCGAATTCGAGCTCGGTACCCGGGGATCCTCTAGAGTCCGGGATCCTAATGACCAAGGAACATG
CGTATGTTTCGTAGCGCGTTCTAGATACGCTTAGCGCGTTGCCTAGCCCATCTCACGCGCAATGCCGGTG
CCTTGGCATTCTCACTAATGACGCCGCTCACGCAGAAAGCTAATGTCGACGATTGCTCAGCAAGCTCAAG
AGAGAGCTCCAAGGCCCTGAAGAAGCGCGTTAAACACAGACCAAGCCCCTCAACTGCCCCCTACTCACCA
TCTGAGATTTGCGTTCGGTGCCAGTCGGATAGTGTTCCGAGCTCCCACCTGCAGGCATGCAAGCTTGAGT
ATTCTATAGTGTCACCTAAATAGCTTGGCGTAATCATGGTCATAGCTGTTTCCTGTGTGAAATTGTTATC
CGCTCACAATTCCACACAACATACGAGCCGGAAGCATAAAGTGTAAAGCCTGGGGTGCCTAATGAGTGAG
CTAACTCACATTAATTGCGTTGCGCTCACTGCCCGCTTTCCAGTCGGGAAACCTGTCGTGCCAGCTGCAT
TAATGAATCGGCCAACGCGCGGGGAGAGGCGGTTTGCGTATTGGGCGCTCTTCCGCTTCCTCGCTCACTG
ACTCGCTGCGCTCGGTCGTTCGGCTGCGGCGAGCGGTATCAGCTCACTCAAAGGCGGTAATACGGTTATC
CACAGAATCAGGGGATAACGCAGGAAAGAACATGTGAGCAAAAGGCCAGCAAAAGGCCAGGAACCGTAAA
AAGGCCGCGTTGCTGGCGTTTTTCCATAGGCTCCGCCCCCCTGACGAGCATCACAAAAATCGACGCTCAA
GTCAGAG
